Addgene plasmid #228373: Shim_AsnRS_419.110_SHI02794_TP_GFP_pK7fWG2_IVD_FP611
Purpose: Expresses N-term transit peptide from Sapria himalayana Asparagine aminoacyl-tRNA synthetase evm.model.fragScaff scaffold 419.110 (SHI02794); determination of S. himalayana AsnRS target localization
Depositing lab: Daniel Sloan. Depositing organization: Colorado State University, Fort Collins. Publication: Photosynthetic demands on translational machinery drive retention of redundant tRNA metabolism in plant organelles. DeTar RA, Chustecki JM, Martinez-Hottovy A, Ceriotti LF, Broz AK, Lou X, Sanchez-Puerta MV, Elowsky C, Christensen AC, Sloan DB. Proc Natl Acad Sci U S A. 2024 Dec 24;121(52):e2421485121. doi: 10.1073/pnas.2421485121. Epub 2024 Dec 18. PubMed 39693336.
Backbone
  Vector backbone: pK7fWG2_IVD_FP615
  Vector type: Plant Expression
Growth in bacteria
  Bacterial resistance: Spectinomycin, 50 μg/mL
  Growth temperature: 37°C
  Growth strain: DH5alpha
  Copy number: High Copy
Gene/Insert
  Gene/Insert name: N-terminal transit peptide from S. himalayana AsnRS evm.model.fragScaff scaffold 419.110 (SHI02794)
  Species: Sapria himalayana
  Tag / fusion protein: Green Florescent Protien (C terminal on insert)
  Cloning method: Gateway Cloning
Terms and licenses: Academic/Nonprofit Terms; Industry Terms
How to cite: Shim_AsnRS_419.110_SHI02794_TP_GFP_pK7fWG2_IVD_FP611 was a gift from Daniel Sloan (Addgene plasmid # 228373 ; http://n2t.net/addgene:228373 ; RRID:Addgene_228373)
