[The description below was written by a language model from this plasmid's Addgene catalogue record and pLannotate feature annotations shown in this document.]
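Description:
Shim_AsnRS_419.110_SHI02794_TP_GFP_pK7fWG2_IVD_FP611 is a plant expression binary vector of about 12.7 kb, built on a modified pK7FWG2-type Gateway backbone for Agrobacterium-mediated delivery. It carries a high-copy ColE1/pUC-type origin with a bom site for propagation in E. coli, and the pVS1 oriV, RepA and StaA functions for replication and stable maintenance in Agrobacterium. Bacterial selection is by spectinomycin through an aadA (SmR) gene located outside the T-DNA.

Between the nopaline-type right and left T-DNA borders lie three expression units. The payload unit uses a CaMV 35S promoter, followed by a fragment annotated as TMV Ω leader, to drive the N-terminal transit peptide of a Sapria himalayana asparaginyl-tRNA synthetase (gene model SHI02794). This short insert sits between attB1 and attB2 sites left by Gateway recombination and is fused at its C terminus to EGFP, ending with a CaMV poly(A) signal. Upstream, an enhanced 35S promoter drives a second attB-flanked cassette in which an N-terminal fragment of Arabidopsis isovaleryl-CoA dehydrogenase (IVD) is fused to the red fluorescent protein eqFP611. It most likely serves as a built-in mitochondrial marker, although the record does not state this role explicitly. The third unit is a NOS promoter–nptII–NOS terminator cassette that gives kanamycin resistance in plant cells.

The construct is intended for determining the subcellular targeting of this aminoacyl-tRNA synthetase from the parasitic plant S. himalayana, by comparing the green signal of the transit peptide fusion with the co-expressed red reference marker. The catalogue names the backbone with "FP615", whereas the plasmid name and the annotated sequence indicate eqFP611.
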