Features (pLannotate 1.2.2; 34 found; start..end, strand, type, name):
      1..589     +  rep_origin     ori: high-copy-number ColE1/pMB1/pBR322/pUC origin of replication
    775..915     -  misc_feature   bom: basis of mobility region from pBR322
   1017..1056    -  CDS            rop (fragment): Rop protein, which maintains plasmids at low copy number; rop
   1259..1453    -  rep_origin     pVS1 oriV: origin of replication for the Pseudomonas plasmid pVS1 (Heeb et al., 2000)
   1519..2592    -  CDS            pVS1 RepA: replication protein from the Pseudomonas plasmid pVS1 (Heeb et al., 2000)
   3021..3650    -  CDS            pVS1 StaA: stability protein from the Pseudomonas plasmid pVS1 (Heeb et al., 2000)
   4210..4611    -  CDS            Y4CG_SINFN (fragment): Protein inferred from homology: Swiss-Prot protein existence level 3. From Sinorhizobium fredii (strain NBRC 101917 / NGR234).
   4981..5005    -  misc_feature   RB T-DNA repeat: right border repeat from nopaline C58 T-DNA
   5054..5266    +  CDS            IBMP_CAMVB (fragment): Experimental evidence at protein level: Swiss-Prot protein existence level 1. Enhances the ribosomal termination-reinitiation event leading to the translation of major open reading frames on the polycistronic viral RNAs. From Cauliflower mosaic virus (strain Bari 1) (CaMV).
   5348..6019    +  promoter       CaMV 35S promoter (enhanced): cauliflower mosaic virus 35S promoter with a duplicated enhancer region
   6031..6055    +  protein_bind   attB1: mutant version of attB; recombination site for the Gateway® BP reaction BP Clonase™
   6076..6231    +  CDS            IVD (fragment): IVD_ARATH - Experimental evidence at protein level: Swiss-Prot protein existence level 1. Involved in degradation of the branched-chain amino acids, phytol and lysine for the supply of carbon and electrons to the ETF/ETFQO complex during dark-induced sugar starvation. From Arabidopsis thaliana (Mouse-ear cress).
   6235..6927    +  CDS            eqFP611: eqFP611 is a basic (constitutively fluorescent) red fluorescent protein published in 2002, derived from Entacmaea quadricolor. It has very low acid sensitivity.
   6947..6971    -  protein_bind   attB2: mutant version of attB; recombination site for the Gateway® BP reaction BP Clonase™
   6973..7000    +  CDS            3xHA (fragment): three tandem HA epitope tags
   7041..7077    +  ncRNA          PK1-TEV CVMV: Accession: RF01102 - 5'-leader pseudoknot of TEV/CVMV
   7204..7233    +  misc_feature   MCS (fragment): pUC18/19 multiple cloning site
   7279..7438    +  polyA_signal   CaMV poly(A) signal (fragment): cauliflower mosaic virus polyadenylation signal
   7439..7459    +  misc_feature   MCS (fragment): pUC18/19 multiple cloning site
   7902..8246    +  promoter       CaMV 35S promoter: strong constitutive promoter from cauliflower mosaic virus
   8199..8245    +  promoter       minimal CaMV 35S promoter: minimal 35S promoter from cauliflower mosaic virus
   8278..8303    +  misc_feature   TMV Ω (fragment): translational enhancer from the tobacco mosaic virus 5'-leader sequence (Gallie et al., 1988)
   8346..8370    +  protein_bind   attB1: mutant version of attB; recombination site for the Gateway® BP reaction BP Clonase™
   8635..8659    -  protein_bind   attB2: mutant version of attB; recombination site for the Gateway® BP reaction BP Clonase™
   8667..9386    +  CDS            EGFP: the original enhanced GFP (Yang et al., 1996) mammalian codon-optimized
   9451..9610    +  polyA_signal   CaMV poly(A) signal (fragment): cauliflower mosaic virus polyadenylation signal
   9637..9659    -  misc_feature   MCS (fragment): pUC18/19 multiple cloning site
   9752..9931    +  promoter       NOS promoter: nopaline synthase promoter
   9965..10756   +  CDS            neo: KKA2_KLEPN - Also known as kan, nptII. Experimental evidence at protein level: Swiss-Prot protein existence level 1. Resistance to kanamycin, neomycin, paromomycin, ribostamycin, butirosin and gentamicin B. From Klebsiella pneumoniae.
  10799..11051   +  terminator     NOS terminator: nopaline synthase terminator and poly(A) signal
  11144..11168   -  misc_feature   LB T-DNA repeat: left border repeat from nopaline C58 T-DNA
  11427..11450   +  promoter       Pc promoter (fragment): intI1 (promoter lies within the coding sequence); class 1 integron promoter
  11626..11682   +  CDS            GmR (fragment): gentamycin acetyltransferase; aacC1; confers resistance to gentamycin
  11693..12480   +  CDS            SmR (fragment): aminoglycoside adenylyltransferase (Murphy, 1985); aadA; confers resistance to spectinomycin and streptomycin
>Addgene plasmid #228373 | Shim_AsnRS_419.110_SHI02794_TP_GFP_pK7fWG2_IVD_FP611 | addgene full sequence | sequence record 456195 | Addgene NGS Result
TTGAGATCCTTTTTTTCTGCGCGTAATCTGCTGCTTGCAAACAAAAAAACCACCGCTACCAGCGGTGGTT
TGTTTGCCGGATCAAGAGCTACCAACTCTTTTTCCGAAGGTAACTGGCTTCAGCAGAGCGCAGATACCAA
ATACTGTCCTTCTAGTGTAGCCGTAGTTAGGCCACCACTTCAAGAACTCTGTAGCACCGCCTACATACCT
CGCTCTGCTAATCCTGTTACCAGTGGCTGCTGCCAGTGGCGATAAGTCGTGTCTTACCGGGTTGGACTCA
AGACGATAGTTACCGGATAAGGCGCAGCGGTCGGGCTGAACGGGGGGTTCGTGCACACAGCCCAGCTTGG
AGCGAACGACCTACACCGAACTGAGATACCTACAGCGTGAGCTATGAGAAAGCGCCACGCTTCCCGAAGG
GAGAAAGGCGGACAGGTATCCGGTAAGCGGCAGGGTCGGAACAGGAGAGCGCACGAGGGAGCTTCCAGGG
GGAAACGCCTGGTATCTTTATAGTCCTGTCGGGTTTCGCCACCTCTGACTTGAGCGTCGATTTTTGTGAT
GCTCGTCAGGGGGGCGGAGCCTATGGAAAAACGCCAGCAACGCGGCCTTTTTACGGTTCCTGGCCTTTTG
CTGGCCTTTTGCTCACATGTTCTTTCCTGCGTTATCCCCTGATTCTGTGGATAACCGTATTACCGCCTTT
GAGTGAGCTGATACCGCTCGCCGCAGCCGAACGACCGAGCGCAGCGAGTCAGTGAGCGAGGAAGCGGAAG
AGCGCCTGATGCGGTATTTTCTCCTTACGCATCTGTGCGGTATTTCACACCGCATATGGTGCACTCTCAG
TACAATCTGCTCTGATGCCGCATAGTTAAGCCAGTATACACTCCGCTATCGCTACGTGACTGGGTCATGG
CTGCGCCCCGACACCCGCCAACACCCGCTGACGCGCCCTGACGGGCTTGTCTGCTCCCGGCATCCGCTTA
CAGACAAGCTGTGACCGTCTCCGGGAGCTGCATGTGTCAGAGGTTTTCACCGTCATCACCGAAACGCGCG
AGGCAGGGTGCCTTGATGTGGGCGCCGGCGGTCGAGTGGCGACGGCGCGGCTTGTCCGCGCCCTGGTAGA
TTGCCTGGCCGTAGGCCAGCCATTTTTGAGCGGCCAGCGGCCGCGATAGGCCGACGCGAAGCGGCGGGGC
GTAGGGAGCGCAGCGACCGAAGGGTAGGCGCTTTTTGCAGCTCTTCGGCTGTGCGCTGGCCAGACAGTTA
TGCACAGGCCAGGCGGGTTTTAAGAGTTTTAATAAGTTTTAAAGAGTTTTAGGCGGAAAAATCGCCTTTT
TTCTCTTTTATATCAGTCACTTACATGTGTGACCGGTTCCCAATGTACGGCTTTGGGTTCCCAATGTACG
GGTTCCGGTTCCCAATGTACGGCTTTGGGTTCCCAATGTACGTGCTATCCACAGGAAAGAGACCTTTTCG
ACCTTTTTCCCCTGCTAGGGCAATTTGCCCTAGCATCTGCTCCGTACATTAGGAACCGGCGGATGCTTCG
CCCTCGATCAGGTTGCGGTAGCGCATGACTAGGATCGGGCCAGCCTGCCCCGCCTCCTCCTTCAAATCGT
ACTCCGGCAGGTCATTTGACCCGATCAGCTTGCGCACGGTGAAACAGAACTTCTTGAACTCTCCGGCGCT
GCCACTGCGTTCGTAGATCGTCTTGAACAACCATCTGGCTTCTGCCTTGCCTGCGGCGCGGCGTGCCAGG
CGGTAGAGAAAACGGCCGATGCCGGGATCGATCAAAAAGTAATCGGGGTGAACCGTCAGCACGTCCGGGT
TCTTGCCTTCTGTGATCTCGCGGTACATCCAATCAGCTAGCTCGATCTCGATGTACTCCGGCCGCCCGGT
TTCGCTCTTTACGATCTTGTAGCGGCTAATCAAGGCTTCACCCTCGGATACCGTCACCAGGCGGCCGTTC
TTGGCCTTCTTCGTACGCTGCATGGCAACGTGCGTGGTGTTTAACCGAATGCAGGTTTCTACCAGGTCGT
CTTTCTGCTTTCCGCCATCGGCTCGCCGGCAGAACTTGAGTACGTCCGCAACGTGTGGACGGAACACGCG
GCCGGGCTTGTCTCCCTTCCCTTCCCGGTATCGGTTCATGGATTCGGTTAGATGGGAAACCGCCATCAGT
ACCAGGTCGTAATCCCACACACTGGCCATGCCGGCCGGCCCTGCGGAAACCTCTACGTGCCCGTCTGGAA
GCTCGTAGCGGATCACCTCGCCAGCTCGTCGGTCACGCTTCGACAGACGGAAAACGGCCACGTCCATGAT
GCTGCGACTATCGCGGGTGCCCACGTCATAGAGCATCGGAACGAAAAAATCTGGTTGCTCGTCGCCCTTG
GGCGGCTTCCTAATCGACGGCGCACCGGCTGCCGGCGGTTGCCGGGATTCTTTGCGGATTCGATCAGCGG
CCGCTTGCCACGATTCACCGGGGCGTGCTTCTGCCTCGATGCGTTGCCGCTGGGCGGCCTGCGCGGCCTT
CAACTTCTCCACCAGGTCATCACCCAGCGCCGCGCCGATTTGTACCGGGCCGGATGGTTTGCGACCGCTC
ACGCCGATTCCTCGGGCTTGGGGGTTCCAGTGCCATTGCAGGGCCGGCAGACAACCCAGCCGCTTACGCC
TGGCCAACCGCCCGTTCCTCCACACATGGGGCATTCCACGGCGTCGGTGCCTGGTTGTTCTTGATTTTCC
ATGCCGCCTCCTTTAGCCGCTAAAATTCATCTACTCATTTATTCATTTGCTCATTTACTCTGGTAGCTGC
GCGATGTATTCAGATAGCAGCTCGGTAATGGTCTTGCCTTGGCGTACCGCGTACATCTTCAGCTTGGTGT
GATCCTCCGCCGGCAACTGAAAGTTGACCCGCTTCATGGCTGGCGTGTCTGCCAGGCTGGCCAACGTTGC
AGCCTTGCTGCTGCGTGCGCTCGGACGGCCGGCACTTAGCGTGTTTGTGCTTTTGCTCATTTTCTCTTTA
CCTCATTAACTCAAATGAGTTTTGATTTAATTTCAGCGGCCAGCGCCTGGACCTCGCGGGCAGCGTCGCC
CTCGGGTTCTGATTCAAGAACGGTTGTGCCGGCGGCGGCAGTGCCTGGGTAGCTCACGCGCTGCGTGATA
CGGGACTCAAGAATGGGCAGCTCGTACCCGGCCAGCGCCTCGGCAACCTCACCGCCGATGCGCGTGCCTT
TGATCGCCCGCGACACGACAAAGGCCGCTTGTAGCCTTCCATCCGTGACCTCAATGCGCTGCTTAACCAG
CTCCACCAGGTCGGCGGTGGCCCATATGTCGTAAGGGCTTGGCTGCACCGGAATCAGCACGAAGTCGGCT
GCCTTGATCGCGGACACAGCCAAGTCCGCCGCCTGGGGCGCTCCGTCGATCACTACGAAGTCGCGCCGGC
CGATGGCCTTCACGTCGCGGTCAATCGTCGGGCGGTCGATGCCGACAACGGTTAGCGGTTGATCTTCCCG
CACGGCCGCCCAATCGCGGGCACTGCCCTGGGGATCGGAATCGACTAACAGAACATCGGCCCCGGCGAGT
TGCAGGGCGCGGGCTAGATGGGTTGCGATGGTCGTCTTGCCTGACCCGCCTTTCTGGTTAAGTACAGCGA
TAACCTTCATGCGTTCCCCTTGCGTATTTGTTTATTTACTCATCGCATCATATACGCAGCGACCGCATGA
CGCAAGCTGTTTTACTCAAATACACATCACCTTTTTAGACGGCGGCGCTCGGTTTCTTCAGCGGCCAAGC
TGGCCGGCCAGGCCGCCAGCTTGGCATCAGACAAACCGGCCAGGATTTCATGCAGCCGCACGGTTGAGAC
GTGCGCGGGCGGCTCGAACACGTACCCGGCCGCGATCATCTCCGCCTCGATCTCTTCGGTAATGAAAAAC
GGTTCGTCCTGGCCGTCCTGGTGCGGTTTCATGCTTGTTCCTCTTGGCGTTCATTCTCGGCGGCCGCCAG
GGCGTCGGCCTCGGTCAATGCGTCCTCACGGAAGGCACCGCGCCGCCTGGCCTCGGTGGGCGTCACTTCC
TCGCTGCGCTCAAGTGCGCGGTACAGGGTCGAGCGATGCACGCCAAGCAGTGCAGCCGCCTCTTTCACGG
TGCGGCCTTCCTGGTCGATCAGCTCGCGGGCGTGCGCGATCTGTGCCGGGGTGAGGGTAGGGCGGGGGCC
AAACTTCACGCCTCGGGCCTTGGCGGCCTCGCGCCCGCTCCGGGTGCGGTCGATGATTAGGGAACGCTCG
AACTCGGCAATGCCGGCGAACACGGTCAACACCATGCGGCCGGCCGGCGTGGTGGTGTCGGCCCACGGCT
CTGCCAGGCTACGCAGGCCCGCGCCGGCCTCCTGGATGCGCTCGGCAATGTCCAGTAGGTCGCGGGTGCT
GCGGGCCAGGCGGTCTAGCCTGGTCACTGTCACAACGTCGCCAGGGCGTAGGTGGTCAAGCATCCTGGCC
AGCTCCGGGCGGTCGCGCCTGGTGCCGGTGATCTTCTCGGAAAACAGCTTGGTGCAGCCGGCCGCGTGCA
GTTCGGCCCGTTGGTTGGTCAAGTCCTGGTCGTCGGTGCTGACGCGGGCATAGCCCAGCAGGCCAGCGGC
GGCGCTCTTGTTCATGGCGTAATGTCTCCGGTTCTAGTCGCAAGTATTCTACTTTATGCGACTAAAACAC
GCGACAAGAAAACGCCAGGAAAAGGGCAGGGCGGCAGCCTGTCGCGTAACTTAGGACTTGTGCGACATGT
CGTTTTCAGAAGACGGCTGCACTGAACGTCAGAAGCCGACTGCACTATAGCAGCGGAGGGGTTGGATCAA
AGTACTTTAAAGTACTTTAAAGTACTTTAAAGTACTTTGATCCCGAGGGGAACCCTGTGGTTGGCATGCA
CATACAAATGGACGAACGGATAAACCTTTTCACGCCCTTTTAAATATCCGATTATTCTAATAAACGCTCT
TTTCTCTTAGGTTTACCCGCCAATATATCCTGTCAAACACTGATAGTTTAAACTGAAGGCGGGAAACGAC
AATCTGATCCAAGCTCAAGCTAAGCTTGAGCTCTCCCATATGGTCGACTAGAGCCAAGCTGATCTCCTTT
GCCCCGGAGATCACCATGGACGACTTTCTCTATCTCTACGATCTAGGAAGAAAGTTCGACGGAGAAGGTG
ACGATACCATGTTCACCACCGATAATGAGAAGATTAGCCTCTTCAATTTCAGAAAGAATGCTGACCCACA
GATGGTTAGAGAGGCTGCAGGTCAACATGGTGGAGCACGACACACTTGTCTACTCCAAAAATATCAAAGA
TACAGTCTCAGAAGACCAAAGGGCAATTGAGACTTTTCAACAAAGGGTAATATCCGGAAACCTCCTCGGA
TTCCATTGCCCAGCTATCTGTCACTTTATTGTGAAGATAGTGGAAAAGGAAGGTGGCTCCTACAAATGCC
ATCATTGCGATAAAGGAAAGGCCATCGTTGAAGATGCCTCTGCCGACAGTGGTCCCAAAGATGGACCCCC
ACCCACGAGGAGCATCGTGGAAAAAGAAGACGTTCCAACCACGTCTTCAAAGCAAGTGGATTGATGTGAT
AACATGGTGGAGCACGACACACTTGTCTACTCCAAAAATATCAAAGATACAGTCTCAGAAGACCAAAGGG
CAATTGAGACTTTTCAACAAAGGGTAATATCCGGAAACCTCCTCGGATTCCATTGCCCAGCTATCTGTCA
CTTTATTGTGAAGATAGTGGAAAAGGAAGGTGGCTCCTACAAATGCCATCATTGCGATAAAGGAAAGGCC
ATCGTTGAAGATGCCTCTGCCGACAGTGGTCCCAAAGATGGACCCCCACCCACGAGGAGCATCGTGGAAA
AAGAAGACGTTCCAACCACGTCTTCAAAGCAAGTGGATTGATGTGATATCTCCACTGACGTAAGGGATGA
CGCACAATCCCACTATCCTTCGCAAGACCCTTCCTCTATATAAGGAAGTTCATTTCATTTGGAGAGGACC
TCGAGAATTCACAAGTTTGTACAAAAAAGCAGGCTCCGCGGCCGCCCCCTTCACCATGCAGAGGTTTTTC
TCCGCCAGATCGATTCTCGGTTACGCCGTCAAGACGCGGAGGAGGTCTTTCTCTTCTCGTTCTTCGTCTC
TCCTATTCGACGACACTCAGTTACAGTTTAAAGAAAGTGTATCCAAGTTTGCGCAAGATAGGATCCCGCA
CGGGATGAACTCACTGATCAAGGAAAATATGCGTATGATGGTGGTCATGGAAGGTTCGGTCAACGGCTAC
CAATTCAAATGCACAGGTGAAGGAGATGGCAATCCATACATGGGAACTCAAACCATGAGGATCAAAGTCG
TCGAGGGAGGACCTCTGCCATTTGCCTTTGACATTCTTGCCACAAGCTTCATGTATGGCAGCAAGACTTT
TATCAAGCACACTAAAGGCATTCCTGATTTCTTTAAACAGTCCTTTCCTGAGGGTTTTACTTGGGAAAGA
GTTACAAGATACGAAGATGGTGGAGTCTTTACCGTTATGCAGGACACCAGCCTTGAAGATGGCTGTCTCG
TTTACCACGCCAAAGTCACTGGGGTAAACTTTCCCTCCAATGGTGCCGTGATGCAGAAGAAGACCAAGGG
TTGGGAGCCAAATACAGAGATGCTGTATCCAGCAGATGGTGGTCTGAGGGGATACTCTCAAATGGCACTG
AATGTTGATGGTGGTGGCTATCTGTCTTGCTCTTTCGAAACAACTTACAGGTCAAAAAAGACCGTCGAGA
ACTTCAAGATGCCCGGTTTCCATTTTGTTGATCACCGCCTGGAAAGGTTAGAGGAAAGTGACAAGGAAAT
GTTCGTAGTACAACACGAACACGCAGTTGCCAAGTTCTGTGACCTTCCATCCAAACTGGGACGTCTTTGA
AAGGGTGGGCGCGCCGACCCAGCTTTCTTGTACAAAGTGGTTTACCCATACGATGTTCCAGATTACGCTT
GAGAGCTCGCATAATTCTCAACACAACATATACAAAACAAACGAATCTCAAGCAATCAAGCATTCTACTT
CTATTGCAGCAATTTAAATCATTTCTTTTAAAGCAAAAGCAATTTTCTGAAAATTTTCACCATTTACGAA
CGATAGCCATGGCACTCATCTTTGGCACAGTCAACGCTAACATCCTGAAGGAAGTGTTCGGTGGAGCTCG
GTACCCGGGGATCCTCTAGAGTCCGCAAAAATCACCAGTCTCTCTCTACAAATCTATCTCTCTCTATTTT
TCTCCAGAATAATGTGTGAGTAGTTCCCAGATAAGGGAATTAGGGTTCTTATAGGGTTTCGCTCATGTGT
TGAGCATATAAGAAACCCTTAGTATGTATTTGTATTTGTAAAATACTTCTATCAATAAAATTTCTAATTC
CTAAAACCAAAATCCAGTGACCTGCAGGCATGCAAGCTTGGCACTGGCCCTACGCGGCAGGTCTCATCAA
GACGATCTACCCGAGTAATAATCTCCAGGAGATCAAATACCTTCCCAAGAAGGTTAAAGATGCAGTCAAA
AGATTCAGGACTAACTGCATCAAGAACACAGAGAAAGATATATTTCTCAAGATCAGAAGTACTATTCCAG
TATGGACGATTCAAGGCTTGCTTCATAAACCAAGGCAAGTAATAGAGATTGGAGTCTCTAAGAAAGTAGT
TCCTACTGAATCAAAGGCCATGGAGTCAAAAATTCAGATCGAGGATCTAACAGAACTCGCCGTGAAGACT
GGCGAACAGTTCATACAGAGTCTTTTACGACTCAATGACAAGAAGAAAATCTTCGTCAACATGGTGGAGC
ACGACACTCTCGTCTACTCCAAGAATATCAAAGATACAGTCTCAGAAGACCAAAGGGCTATTGAGACTTT
TCAACAAAGGGTAATATCGGGAAACCTCCTCGGATTCCATTGCCCAGCTATCTGTCACTTCATCAAAAGG
ACAGTAGAAAAGGAAGGTGGCACCTACAAATGCCATCATTGCGATAAAGGAAAGGCTATCGTTCAAGATG
CCCCTGCCGACAGTGGTCCCAAAGATGGACCCCCACCCACGAGGAGCATCGTGGAAAAAGAAGACGTTCC
AACCACGTCTTCAAAGCAAGTGGATTGATGTGATATCTCCACTGACGTAAGGGATGACGCACAATCCCAC
TATCCTTCGCAAGACCCTTCCTCTATATAAGGAAGTTCATTTCATTTGGAGAGGACTCCGGTATTTTTAC
AACAATTACCACAACAAAACAAACAACAAACAACATTACAATTTACTATTCTAGTCGACCTGCAGGCGGC
CGCACTAGTGATATCACAAGTTTGTACAAAAAAGCAGGCTCCGCGGCCGCCCCCTTCACCATGCTTGATT
CTAAGGTTCTTCTTGCTCTTTATCATCATCTTGGACAACTTATTCATCATGGAATGGTTAGAGCTGCTAT
TGGAAAGTTTAATGCTCTTGGACTTATTACTTCTAGATATTTTCCATCTCCATCTGGAAGAAGACAACCA
GCTCTTTCTTCTCATTGTCATCTTCCAATTTCTCTTGCTCCACCAAGAATGGGAGATCATAAGACTGGAC
TTTCTCAAAAGGGTGGGCGCGCCGACCCAGCTTTCTTGTACAAAGTGGTGATATCAATGGTGAGCAAGGG
CGAGGAGCTGTTCACCGGGGTGGTGCCCATCCTGGTCGAGCTGGACGGCGACGTAAACGGCCACAAGTTC
AGCGTGTCCGGCGAGGGCGAGGGCGATGCCACCTACGGCAAGCTGACCCTGAAGTTCATCTGCACCACCG
GCAAGCTGCCCGTGCCCTGGCCCACCCTCGTGACCACCCTGACCTACGGCGTGCAGTGCTTCAGCCGCTA
CCCCGACCACATGAAGCAGCACGACTTCTTCAAGTCCGCCATGCCCGAAGGCTACGTCCAGGAGCGCACC
ATCTTCTTCAAGGACGACGGCAACTACAAGACCCGCGCCGAGGTGAAGTTCGAGGGCGACACCCTGGTGA
ACCGCATCGAGCTGAAGGGCATCGACTTCAAGGAGGACGGCAACATCCTGGGGCACAAGCTGGAGTACAA
CTACAACAGCCACAACGTCTATATCATGGCCGACAAGCAGAAGAACGGCATCAAGGTGAACTTCAAGATC
CGCCACAACATCGAGGACGGCAGCGTGCAGCTCGCCGACCACTACCAGCAGAACACCCCCATCGGCGACG
GCCCCGTGCTGCTGCCCGACAACCACTACCTGAGCACCCAGTCCGCCCTGAGCAAAGACCCCAACGAGAA
GCGCGATCACATGGTCCTGCTGGAGTTCGTGACCGCCGCCGGGATCACTCTCGGCATGGACGAGCTGTAC
AAGTAACCGCGGCCATGCTAGAGTCCGCAAAAATCACCAGTCTCTCTCTACAAATCTATCTCTCTCTATT
TTTCTCCAGAATAATGTGTGAGTAGTTCCCAGATAAGGGAATTAGGGTTCTTATAGGGTTTCGCTCATGT
GTTGAGCATATAAGAAACCCTTAGTATGTATTTGTATTTGTAAAATACTTCTATCAATAAAATTTCTAAT
TCCTAAAACCAAAATCCAGTGACCTGCAGGCATGCGACGTCGGGCCCTCTAGAGGATCCCCGGGTACCGC
GAATTATCGATCATGAGCGGAGAATTAAGGGAGTCACGTTATGACCCCCGCCGATGACGCGGGACAAGCC
GTTTTACGTTTGGAACTGACAGAACCGCAACGTTGAAGGAGCCACTGAGCCGCGGGTTTCTGGAGTTTAA
TGAGCTAAGCACATACGTCAGAAACCATTATTGCGCGTTCAAAAGTCGCCTAAGGTCACTATCAGCTAGC
AAATATTTCTTGTCAAAAATGCTCCACTGACGTTCCATAAATTCCCCTCGGTATCCAATTAGAGTCTCAT
ATTCACTCTCAACTCGATCGAGGCATGATTGAACAAGATGGATTGCACGCAGGTTCTCCGGCCGCTTGGG
TGGAGAGGCTATTCGGCTATGACTGGGCACAACAGACAATCGGCTGCTCTGATGCCGCCGTGTTCCGGCT
GTCAGCGCAGGGGCGCCCGGTTCTTTTTGTCAAGACCGACCTGTCCGGTGCCCTGAATGAACTCCAAGAC
GAGGCAGCGCGGCTATCGTGGCTGGCCACGACGGGCGTTCCTTGCGCAGCTGTGCTCGACGTTGTCACTG
AAGCGGGAAGGGACTGGCTGCTATTGGGCGAAGTGCCGGGGCAGGATCTCCTGTCATCTCACCTTGCTCC
TGCCGAGAAAGTATCCATCATGGCTGATGCAATGCGGCGGCTGCATACGCTTGATCCGGCTACCTGCCCA
TTCGACCACCAAGCGAAACATCGCATCGAGCGAGCACGTACTCGGATGGAAGCCGGTCTTGTCGATCAGG
ATGATCTGGACGAAGAGCATCAGGGGCTCGCGCCAGCCGAACTGTTCGCCAGGCTCAAGGCGCGGATGCC
CGACGGCGAGGATCTCGTCGTGACCCACGGCGATGCCTGCTTGCCGAATATCATGGTGGAAAATGGCCGC
TTTTCTGGATTCATCGACTGTGGCCGGCTGGGTGTGGCGGACCGCTATCAGGACATAGCGTTGGCTACCC
GTGATATTGCTGAAGAGCTTGGCGGCGAATGGGCTGACCGCTTCCTCGTGCTTTACGGTATCGCCGCTCC
CGATTCGCAGCGCATCGCCTTCTATCGCCTTCTTGACGAGTTCTTCTGAGCGGGACTCTGGGGTTCGGAC
TCTAGCTAGAGTCAAGCAGATCGTTCAAACATTTGGCAATAAAGTTTCTTAAGATTGAATCCTGTTGCCG
GTCTTGCGATGATTATCATATAATTTCTGTTGAATTACGTTAAGCATGTAATAATTAACATGTAATGCAT
GACGTTATTTATGAGATGGGTTTTTATGATTAGAGTCCCGCAATTATACATTTAATACGCGATAGAAAAC
AAAATATAGCGCGCAAACTAGGATAAATTATCGCGCGCGGTGTCATCTATGTTACTAGATCGACCGGCAT
GCAAGCTGATAATTCAATTCGGCGTTAATTCAGTACATTAAAAACGTCCGCAATGTGTTATTAAGTTGTC
TAAGCGTCAATTTGTTTACACCACAATATATCCTGCCACCAGCCAGCCAACAGCTCCCCGACCGGCAGCT
CGGCACAAAATCACCACTCGATACAGGCAGCCCATCAGTCCGGGACGGCGTCAGCGGGAGAGCCGTTGTA
AGGCGGCAGACTTTGCTCATGTTACCGATGCTATTCGGAAGAACGGCAACTAAGCTGCCGGGTTTGAAAC
ACGGATGATCTCGCGGAGGGTAGCATGTTGATTGTAACGATGACAGAGCGTTGCTGCCTGTGATCAATTC
GGGCACGAACCCAGTGGACATAAGCCTGTTCGGTTCGTAAGCTGTAATGCAAGTAGCGTATGCGCTCACG
CAACTGGTCCAGAACCTTGACCGAACGCAGCGGTGGTAACGGCGCAGTGGCGGTTTTCATGGCTTGTTAT
GACTGTTTTTTTGGGGTACAGTCTATGCCTCGGGCATCCAAGCAGCAAGCGCGTTACGCCGTGGGTCGAT
GTTTGATGTTATGGAGCAGCAACGATGTTACGCAGCAGGGCAGTCGCCCTAAAACAAAGTTAAACATCAT
GGGGGAAGCGGTGATCGCCGAAGTATCGACTCAACTATCAGAGGTAGTTGGCGTCATCGAGCGCCATCTC
GAACCGACGTTGCTGGCCGTACATTTGTACGGCTCCGCAGTGGATGGCGGCCTGAAGCCACACAGTGATA
TTGATTTGCTGGTTACGGTGACCGTAAGGCTTGATGAAACAACGCGGCGAGCTTTGATCAACGACCTTTT
GGAAACTTCGGCTTCCCCTGGAGAGAGCGAGATTCTCCGCGCTGTAGAAGTCACCATTGTTGTGCACGAC
GACATCATTCCGTGGCGTTATCCAGCTAAGCGCGAACTGCAATTTGGAGAATGGCAGCGCAATGACATTC
TTGCAGGTATCTTCGAGCCAGCCACGATCGACATTGATCTGGCTATCTTGCTGACAAAAGCAAGAGAACA
TAGCGTTGCCTTGGTAGGTCCAGCGGCGGAGGAACTCTTTGATCCGGTTCCTGAACAGGATCTATTTGAG
GCGCTAAATGAAACCTTAACGCTATGGAACTCGCCGCCCGACTGGGCTGGCGATGAGCGAAATGTAGTGC
TTACGTTGTCCCGCATTTGGTACAGCGCAGTAACCGGCAAAATCGCGCCGAAGGATGTCGCTGCCGACTG
GGCAATGGAGCGCCTGCCGGCCCAGTATCAGCCCGTCATACTTGAAGCTAGACAGGCTTATCTTGGACAA
GAAGAAGATCGCTTGGCCTCGCGCGCAGATCAGTTGGAAGAATTTGTCCACTACGTGAAAGGCGAGATCA
CCAAGGTAGTCGGCAAATAATGTCTAGCTAGAAATTCGTTCAAGCCGACGCCGCTTCGCGGCGCGGCTTA
ACTCAAGCGTTAGATGCACTAAGCACATAATTGCTCACAGCCAAACTATCAGGTCAAGTCTGCTTTTATT
ATTTTTAAGCGTGCATAATAAGCCCTACACAAATTGGGAGATATATCATGCATGACCAAAATCCCTTAAC
GTGAGTTTTCGTTCCACTGAGCGTCAGACCCCGTAGAAAAGATCAAAGGATCTTC
